>Addgene plasmid #237602 | pMIHP-10337 FLAG.AU1.E | addgene full sequence | sequence record 477175 | Addgene NGS Result
TTTTCCCAGTCACGACGTTGTAAAACGACGGCGCAAGGAATGGTGCATGCAAGGAGATGGCGCCCAACAG
TCCCCCGGCCACGGGGCCTGCCACCATACCCACGCCGAAACAAGCGCTCATGAGCCCGAAGTGGCGAGCC
CGATCTTCCCCATCGGTGATGTCGGCGATATAGGCGCCAGCAACCGCACCTGTGGCGCCGGTGATGCCGG
CCACGATGCGTCCGGCGTAGAGGCGATTAGTCCAATTTGTTAAAGACAGGATATCAGTGGTCCAGGCTCT
AGTTTTGACTCAACAATATCACCAGCTGAAGCCTATAGAGTACGAGCCATAGATAAAATAAAAGATTTTA
TTTAGTCTCCAGAAAAAGGGGGGAATGAAAGACCCCACCTGTAGGTTTGGCAAGCTAGCTTAAGTAACGC
CATTTTGCAAGGCATGGAAAATACATAACTGAGAATAGAGAAGTTCAGATCAAGGTTAGGAACAGAGAGA
CAGCAGAATATGGGCCAAACAGGATATCTGTGGTAAGCAGTTCCTGCCCCGGCTCAGGGCCAAGAACAGA
TGGTCCCCAGATGCGGTCCCGCCCTCAGCAGTTTCTAGAGAACCATCAGATGTTTCCAGGGTGCCCCAAG
GACCTGAAATGACCCTGTGCCTTATTTGAACTAACCAATCAGTTCGCTTCTCGCTTCTGTTCGCGCGCTT
CTGCTCCCCGAGCTCAATAAAAGAGCCCACAACCCCTCACTCGGCGCGCCAGTCCTCCGATAGACTGCGT
CGCCCGGGTACCCGTATTCCCAATAAAGCCTCTTGCTGTTTGCATCCGAATCGTGGACTCGCTGATCCTT
GGGAGGGTCTCCTCAGATTGATTGACTGCCCACCTCGGGGGTCTTTCATTTGGAGGTTCCACCGAGATTT
GGAGACCCCTGCCCAGGGACCACCGACCCCCCCGCCGGGAGGTAAGCTGGCCAGCGGTCGTTTCGTGTCT
GTCTCTGTCTTTGTGCGTGTTTGTGCCGGCATCTAATGTTTGCGCCTGCGTCTGTACTAGTTAGCTAACT
AGCTCTGTATCTGGCGGACCCGTGGTGGAACTGACGAGTTCTGAACACCCGGCCGCAACCCTGGGAGACG
TCCCAGGGACTTTGGGGGCCGTTTTTGTGGCCCGACCTGAGGAAGGGAGTCGATGTGGAATCCGACCCCG
TCAGGATATGTGGTTCTGGTAGGAGACGAGAACCTAAAACAGTTCCCGCCTCCGTCTGAATTTTTGCTTT
CGGTTTGGAACCGAAGCCGCGCGTCTTGTCTGCTGCAGCGCTGCAGCATCGTTCTGTGTTGTCTCTGTCT
GACTGTGTTTCTGTATTTGTCTGAAAATTAGGGCCAGACTGTTACCACTCCCTTAAGTTTGACCTTAGGT
CACTGGAAAGATGTCGAGCGGATCGCTCACAACCAGTCGGTAGATGTCAAGAAGAGACGTTGGGTTACCT
TCTGCTCTGCAGAATGGCCAACCTTTAACGTCGGATGGCCGCGAGACGGCACCTTTAACCGAGACCTCAT
CACCCAGGTTAAGATCAAGGTCTTTTCACCTGGCCCGCATGGACACCCAGACCAGGTCCCCTACATCGTG
ACCTGGGAAGCCTTGGCTTTTGACCCCCCTCCCTGGGTCAAGCCCTTTGTACACCCTAAGCCTCCGCCTC
CTCTTCCTCCATCCGCCCCGTCTCTCCCCCTTGAACCTCCTCGTTCGACCCCGCCTCGATCCTCCCTTTA
TCCAGCCCTCACTCCTTCTCTAGGCGCCGGAATTCCGAACAGTCTTCCGTAATAGAAGACACAAGGCTCG
AGCGGGATCAATTCCGCCCCCCCCCTAACGTTACTGGCCGAAGCCGCTTGGAATAAGGCCGGTGTGCGTT
TGTCTATATGTTATTTTCCACCATATTGCCGTCTTTTGGCAATGTGAGGGCCCGGAAACCTGGCCCTGTC
TTCTTGACGAGCATTCCTAGGGGTCTTTCCCCTCTCGCCAAAGGAATGCAAGGTCTGTTGAATGTCGTGA
AGGAAGCAGTTCCTCTGGAAGCTTCTTGAAGACAAACAACGTCTGTAGCGACCCTTTGCAGGCAGCGGAA
CCCCCCACCTGGCGACAGGTGCCTCTGCGGCCAAAAGCCACGTGTATAAGATACACCTGCAAAGGCGGCA
CAACCCCAGTGCCACGTTGTGAGTTGGATAGTTGTGGAAAGAGTCAAATGGCTCTCCTCAAGCGTATTCA
ACAAGGGGCTGAAGGATGCCCAGAAGGTACCCCATTGTATGGGATCTGATCTGGGGCCTCGGTGCACATG
CTTTACATGTGTTTAGTCGAGGTTAAAAAAACGTCTAGGCCCCCCGAACCACGGGGACGTGGTTTTCCTT
TGAAAAACACGATAATACCATGCCAGAGCCTTCTAAGTCTGCACCAGCCCCTAAGAAGGGATCTAAGAAA
GCCATCTCTAAGGCGCAGAAGAAGGATGGCAAGAAGCGCAAGCGCAGCCGCAAGGAGAGCTATTCGGTGT
ACGTGTACAAGGTGCTGAAGCAAGTGCACCCCGACACCGGCATCTCCTCCAAGGCCATGGGCATCATGAA
CTCGTTCGTGAACGACATCTTCGAGCGCATCGCGAGCGAGGCGTCCCGCCTGGCGCATTACAACAAGCGC
TCGACCATCACGTCCCGGGAGATCCAGACGGCCGTGCGCCTGCTGCTGCCCGGGGAGCTGGCCAAGCACG
CCGTGTCGGAGGGCACTAAGGCCGTCACCAAGTACACCAGCTCCAAGGACCCACCGGTCGCCACCGGATC
CACGGTCGCCACCATGGGCGACTACAAAGACGATGACGACAAGGGAGGAGGCGGGGGAGGGGACACCTAT
CGGTACATTGGAGGAGGCGGGGGAGGGGGGGCACCTGTGCCCTATCCAGATCCCCTGGAGCCTAGGGGCA
TGCTGATGGTGTAAGCGGCCGCGACTCTAGAGTCGACCTGCAGGCATGCAAGCTTCAGGTAGCCGGCTAA
CGTTAACAACCGGTACCTCTAGAACTATAGCTAGCATGCGCAAATTTAAAGCGCTGATATCGATAAAATA
AAAGATTTTATTTAGTCTCCAGAAAAAGGGGGGAATGAAAGACCCCACCTGTAGGTTTGGCAAGCTAGCT
TAAGTAACGCCATTTTGCAAGGCATGGAAAATACATAACTGAGAATAGAGAAGTTCAGATCAAGGTTAGG
AACAGAGAGACAGCAGAATATGGGCCAAACAGGATATCTGTGGTAAGCAGTTCCTGCCCCGGCTCAGGGC
CAAGAACAGATGGTCCCCAGATGCGGTCCCGCCCTCAGCAGTTTCTAGAGAACCATCAGATGTTTCCAGG
GTGCCCCAAGGACCTGAAATGACCCTGTGCCTTATTTGAACTAACCAATCAGTTCGCTTCTCGCTTCTGT
TCGCGCGCTTCTGCTCCCCGAGCTCAATAAAAGAGCCCACAACCCCTCACTCGGCGCGCCAGTCCTCCGA
TAGACTGCGTCGCCCGGGTACCCGTGTATCCAATAAACCCTCTTGCAGTTGCATCCGACTTGTGGTCTCG
CTGTTCCTTGGGAGGGTCTCCTCTGAGTGATTGACTACCCGTCAGCGGGGGTCTTTCATGGGTAACAGTT
TCTTGAAGTTGGAGAACAACATTCTGAGGGTAGGAGTCGAATATTAAGTAATCCTGACTCAATTAGCCAC
TGTTTTGAATCCACATACTCCAATACTCCTGAAATAGTTCATTATGGACAGCGCAGAAAGAGCTGGGGAG
AATTGTGAAATTGTTATCCGCTCACAATTCCACACAACATACGAGCCGGAAGCATAAAGTGTAAAGCCTG
GGGTGCCTAATGAGTGAGCTAACTCACATTAATTGCGTTGCGCTCACTGCCCGCTTTCCAGTCGGGAAAC
CTGTCGTGCCAGCTGCATTAATGAATCGGCCAACGCGCGGGGAGAGGCGGTTTGCGTATTGGGCGCTCTT
CCGCTTCCTCGCTCACTGACTCGCTGCGCTCGGTCGTTCGGCTGCGGCGAGCGGTATCAGCTCACTCAAA
GGCGGTAATACGGTTATCCACAGAATCAGGGGATAACGCAGGAAAGAACATGTGAGCAAAAGGCCAGCAA
AAGGCCAGGAACCGTAAAAAGGCCGCGTTGCTGGCGTTTTTCCATAGGCTCCGCCCCCCTGACGAGCATC
ACAAAAATCGACGCTCAAGTCAGAGGTGGCGAAACCCGACAGGACTATAAAGATACCAGGCGTTTCCCCC
TGGAAGCTCCCTCGTGCGCTCTCCTGTTCCGACCCTGCCGCTTACCGGATACCTGTCCGCCTTTCTCCCT
TCGGGAAGCGTGGCGCTTTCTCATAGCTCACGCTGTAGGTATCTCAGTTCGGTGTAGGTCGTTCGCTCCA
AGCTGGGCTGTGTGCACGAACCCCCCGTTCAGCCCGACCGCTGCGCCTTATCCGGTAACTATCGTCTTGA
GTCCAACCCGGTAAGACACGACTTATCGCCACTGGCAGCAGCCACTGGTAACAGGATTAGCAGAGCGAGG
TATGTAGGCGGTGCTACAGAGTTCTTGAAGTGGTGGCCTAACTACGGCTACACTAGAAGAACAGTATTTG
GTATCTGCGCTCTGCTGAAGCCAGTTACCTTCGGAAAAAGAGTTGGTAGCTCTTGATCCGGCAAACAAAC
CACCGCTGGTAGCGGTGGTTTTTTTGTTTGCAAGCAGCAGATTACGCGCAGAAAAAAAGGATCTCAAGAA
GATCCTTTGATCTTTTCTACGGGGTCTGACGCTCAGTGGAACGAAAACTCACGTTAAGGGATTTTGGTCA
TGAGATTATCAAAAAGGATCTTCACCTAGATCCTTTTAAATTAAAAATGAAGTTTTAAATCAATCTAAAG
TATATATGAGTAAACTTGGTCTGACAGTTACCAATGCTTAATCAGTGAGGCACCTATCTCAGCGATCTGT
CTATTTCGTTCATCCATAGTTGCCTGACTCCCCGTCGTGTAGATAACTACGATACGGGAGGGCTTACCAT
CTGGCCCCAGTGCTGCAATGATACCGCGAGACCCACGCTCACCGGCTCCAGATTTATCAGCAATAAACCA
GCCAGCCGGAAGGGCCGAGCGCAGAAGTGGTCCTGCAACTTTATCCGCCTCCATCCAGTCTATTAATTGT
TGCCGGGAAGCTAGAGTAAGTAGTTCGCCAGTTAATAGTTTGCGCAACGTTGTTGCCATTGCTACAGGCA
TCGTGGTGTCACGCTCGTCGTTTGGTATGGCTTCATTCAGCTCCGGTTCCCAACGATCAAGGCGAGTTAC
ATGATCCCCCATGTTGTGCAAAAAAGCGGTTAGCTCCTTCGGTCCTCCGATCGTTGTCAGAAGTAAGTTG
GCCGCAGTGTTATCACTCATGGTTATGGCAGCACTGCATAATTCTCTTACTGTCATGCCATCCGTAAGAT
GCTTTTCTGTGACTGGTGAGTACTCAACCAAGTCATTCTGAGAATAGTGTATGCGGCGACCGAGTTGCTC
TTGCCCGGCGTCAATACGGGATAATACCGCGCCACATAGCAGAACTTTAAAAGTGCTCATCATTGGAAAA
CGTTCTTCGGGGCGAAAACTCTCAAGGATCTTACCGCTGTTGAGATCCAGTTCGATGTAACCCACTCGTG
CACCCAACTGATCTTCAGCATCTTTTACTTTCACCAGCGTTTCTGGGTGAGCAAAAACAGGAAGGCAAAA
TGCCGCAAAAAAGGGAATAAGGGCGACACGGAAATGTTGAATACTCATACTCTTCCTTTTTCAATATTAT
TGAAGCATTTATCAGGGTTATTGTCTCATGAGCGGATACATATTTGAATGTATTTAGAAAAATAAACAAA
TAGGGGTTCCGCGCACATTTCCCCGAAAAGTGCCACCTGACGTCTAAGAAACCATTATTATCATGACATT
AACCTATAAAAATAGGCGTATCACGAGGCCCTTTCGTCTCGCGCGTTTCGGTGATGACGGTGAAAACCTC
TGACACATGCAGCTCCCGGAGACGGTCACAGCTTGTCTGTAAGCGGATGCCGGGAGCAGACAAGCCCGTC
AGGGCGCGTCAGCGGGTGTTGGCGGGTGTCGGGGCTGGCTTAACTATGCGGCATCAGAGCAGATTGTACT
GAGAGTGCACCATATGCGGTGTGAAATACCGCACAGATGCGTAAGGAGAAAATACCGCATCAGGCGCCAT
TCGCCATTCAGGCTGCGCAACTGTTGGGAAGGGCGATCGGTGCGGGCCTCTTCGCTATTACGCCAGCTGG
CGAAAGGGGGATGTGCTGCAAGGCGATTAAGTTGGGTAACGCCAGGG
Features (pLannotate 1.2.2; 19 found; start..end, strand, type, name):
     32..233     -  CDS            TcR (fragment): tetracycline efflux protein; tet; confers resistance to tetracycline
    234..332     +  CDS            env (fragment): murine leukemia virus gPr80 envelope polyprotein precursor; env; proteolytically cleaved into gp70SU and p15TM subunits
    374..890     +  LTR            5' LTR: 5' long terminal repeat from murine embryonic stem cell virus
    954..1295    +  misc_feature   MESV Ψ: packaging signal of murine embryonic stem cell virus
   1362..1778    +  CDS            gag (truncated): truncated Moloney murine leukemia virus (MMLV) gag gene lacking the start codon
   1837..2397    +  misc_feature   IRES: internal ribosome entry site (IRES) of the encephalomyocarditis virus (EMCV)
   2400..2777    +  CDS            H2bc3: H2B1B_MOUSE - Also known as Hist1h2bb Experimental evidence at protein level: Swiss-Prot protein existence level 1. Core component of nucleosome. Nucleosomes wrap and compact DNA into chromatin, limiting DNA accessibility to the cellular machineries which require DNA as a template. Histones thereby play a central role in transcription regulation, DNA repair, DNA replication and chromosomal stability. DNA accessibility is regulated via a complex set of post-translational modifications of histones, also called histone code, and nucleosome remodeling. From Mus musculus (Mouse).
   2965..2995    +  misc_feature   MCS (fragment): pUC18/19 multiple cloning site
   3115..3629    +  LTR            3' LTR: 3' long terminal repeat from murine embryonic stem cell virus
   3791..3807    -  protein_bind   lac operator: The lac repressor binds to the lac operator to inhibit transcription in E. coli. This inhibition can be relieved by adding lactose or isopropyl-β-D-thiogalactopyranoside (IPTG). lac repressor encoded by lacI
   3815..3845    -  promoter       lac promoter: promoter for the E. coli lac operon
   3860..3881    -  protein_bind   CAP binding site: CAP binding activates transcription in the presence of cAMP. E. coli catabolite activator protein
   3894..3986    -  CDS            lacI (fragment): lac repressor; lacI; The lac repressor binds to the lac operator to inhibit transcription in E. coli. This inhibition can be relieved by adding lactose or isopropyl-β-D-thiogalactopyranoside (IPTG).
   4169..4757    -  rep_origin     ori: high-copy-number ColE1/pMB1/pBR322/pUC origin of replication
   4928..5788    -  CDS            AmpR: β-lactamase; bla; confers resistance to ampicillin, carbenicillin, and related antibiotics
   5789..5893    -  promoter       AmpR promoter: bla
   5988..6023    +  CDS            rop (fragment): Rop protein, which maintains plasmids at low copy number; rop
   6125..6224    +  misc_feature   bom (fragment): basis of mobility region from pBR322
   6230..32      -  CDS            lacZα (fragment) (across the origin): LacZα fragment of β-galactosidase; lacZ fragment
