[The description below was written by a language model from this plasmid's Addgene catalogue record and pLannotate feature annotations shown in this document.]
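Description:
pMIHP-10337 FLAG.AU1.E is an empty-backbone gammaretroviral vector from the "Flow Code" series. It is built on p.MIHP, itself a derivative of p.MIGII in which the GFP reporter downstream of the IRES has been replaced by an epitope-tagged histone. The 6,347 nt sequence is propagated in E. coli through a high-copy ColE1/pUC-type origin and selected with ampicillin via the β-lactamase gene and its own promoter. The remaining bacterial annotations (fragments of TcR, lacI, rop, bom and lacZα, plus the lac promoter/operator) are remnants of the cloning backbone rather than functional parts.

The retroviral unit is flanked by murine embryonic stem cell virus 5' and 3' LTRs. It contains the MESV Ψ packaging signal and a truncated MMLV gag region lacking its start codon, which together allow the transcript to be packaged into virions when structural proteins are supplied in trans. Transcription is driven from the 5' LTR. Downstream, an EMCV IRES directs cap-independent translation of mouse histone H2B (H2bc3). According to the catalogue fields this histone carries the FLAG, AU1 and E epitopes, although the tags themselves are not individually annotated in the feature table.

No gene of interest is inserted. In the MIG-type layout a cargo would sit between the gag region and the IRES, so that it is co-expressed with the tagged histone, though the record does not describe the cloning site. The specific combination of epitopes on the histone appears intended as an antibody-detectable barcode, letting transduced cells be identified and multiplexed by flow cytometry. The record also notes that the plasmid is to be used with mRNAs, without further detail.
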