Addgene plasmid #237602: pMIHP-10337 FLAG.AU1.E
Purpose: (Empty Backbone) FLAG.AU1.E Flow Code Plasmid This plasmid is to be used with mRNAs.
Depositing lab: Adrian Liston. Depositing organization: Babraham Institute.
Backbone
  Vector backbone: p.MIHP — made from p.MIGII with the GFP element being replaced with the histone epitopes
  Vector type: Retroviral
  Tag / fusion protein: FLAG; AU1; E
Growth in bacteria
  Bacterial resistance: Ampicillin, 100 μg/mL
  Growth temperature: 30°C
  Growth strain: NEB Stable
  Copy number: Unknown
Gene/Insert
  Gene/Insert name: None
Terms and licenses: Academic/Nonprofit Terms; Industry Terms: Not Available to Industry
How to cite: pMIHP-10337 FLAG.AU1.E was a gift from Adrian Liston (Addgene plasmid # 237602 ; http://n2t.net/addgene:237602 ; RRID:Addgene_237602)
